>Addgene plasmid #13331 | pBMM42 | addgene partial sequence | sequence record 19696 | 13331 with T7
GNNTGCGGACATTCCCTCTGAATATTTTGTTTACTTTAAGAAGGAGATATACCATGGAGAGAAAAATAAG
CAGAATCCACCTTGTTTCTGAACCCAGTATAACTCATTTTCTACAAGTATCTTGGGAGAAAACACTGGAA
TCTGGTTTTGTTATTACACTTACTGATGGTCATTCAGCATGGACTGGGACAGTTTCTGAATCAGAGATTT
CCCAAGAAGCTGATGACATGGCAATGGAAAAAGGGAAATATGTTGGTGAACTGAGAAAAGCATTGTTGTC
AGGAGCAGGACCAGCTGATGTATACACGTTTAATTTTTCTAAAGAGTCTTGTTATTTCTTCTTTGAGAAA
AACCTGAAAGATGTCTCATTCAGACTTGGTTCCTTCAACCTAGAGAAAGTTGAAAACCCAGCTGAAGTCA
TTAGAGAACTTATTTGTTATTGCTTGGACACCACTGCAGAAAATCAAGCCAAAAATGAGCACCTGCAGAA
AGAAAATGAAAGGCTTCTGAGAGATTGGAATGATGTTCAAGGACGATTTGAAAAATGTGTGAGTGCTAAG
GAAGCTTTGGAGACTGATCTTTATAAGCGGTTTATTCTGGTGTTGAATGAGAAGAAAACAAAAATCAGAA
GTTTGCATAATAAATTATTAAATGCAGCTCAAGAACGAGAAAAGGACATCAAACAAGAAGGAG
