[The description below was written by a language model from this plasmid's Addgene catalogue record.]
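Description:
pBMM42 is a bacterial expression plasmid built on the Novagen pET28a backbone (about 5.4 kb without insert) that carries the human XRCC4 open reading frame. It is selected with kanamycin, is recorded as high copy, and is propagated in a cloning strain such as DH5alpha. No feature table accompanies the record, so individual backbone elements are not itemised. However, pET28a-type vectors generally place the insert under a T7 promoter with lac operator control, so expression depends on a host that supplies T7 RNA polymerase. The listing of a T7 primer for sequencing the 5′ end of the insert is consistent with this arrangement.

The XRCC4 coding sequence was amplified by high-fidelity PCR from a human thymus cDNA pool. A polyhistidine tag was added at the 3′ end during amplification, and the product was then subcloned into pET28a by restriction enzyme cloning. The encoded protein therefore carries a C-terminal His tag, which allows purification by immobilised metal affinity chromatography. The record does not state which restriction sites were used, or whether the vector's own N-terminal tag region was retained or bypassed.

XRCC4 is a partner of DNA ligase IV in non-homologous end joining and V(D)J recombination. The associated publication examines how XRCC4 DNA binding relates to V(D)J recombination and to stimulation of ligase IV activity. This suggests the plasmid was made to produce recombinant human XRCC4 in E. coli for biochemical studies such as DNA-binding and ligase stimulation assays.
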