Addgene plasmid #13331: pBMM42
Depositing lab: Martin Gellert. Depositing organization: National Institute of Diabetes & Digestive & Kidney Diseases (NIDDK). Publication: DNA binding of Xrcc4 protein is associated with V(D)J recombination but not with stimulation of DNA ligase IV activity. Modesti M, Hesse JE, Gellert M. EMBO J. 1999 Apr 1. 18(7):2008-18. 10.1093/emboj/18.7.2008 PubMed 10202163.
Backbone
  Vector backbone: pET28a
  Backbone manufacturer: Novagen
  Backbone size w/o insert (bp): 5400
  Vector type: Bacterial Expression
Growth in bacteria
  Bacterial resistance: Kanamycin, 50 μg/mL
  Growth temperature: 37°C
  Growth strain: DH5alpha
  Copy number: High Copy
Gene/Insert
  Gene/Insert name: XRCC4
  Species: H. sapiens (human)
  Entrez Gene: XRCC4 (a.k.a. SSMED, hXRCC4)
  Tag / fusion protein: His (C terminal on insert)
  Cloning method: Restriction Enzyme
  Sequencing primers: 5′ T7
Terms and licenses: Academic/Nonprofit Terms; Industry Terms: Not Available to Industry
Depositor comments: The human XRCC4 open reading frame was cloned and polyhistidine tagged at the 3' end by Pfu PCR from a human thymus cDNA pool (Clontech), and subcloned into pET28a.
How to cite: pBMM42 was a gift from Martin Gellert (Addgene plasmid # 13331 ; http://n2t.net/addgene:13331 ; RRID:Addgene_13331)
